Addgene plasmid #19383: pCM5.50
Depositing lab: Geraldine Seydoux. Depositing organization: Johns Hopkins University and School of Medicine. Publication: 3' UTRs are the primary regulators of gene expression in the C. elegans germline. Merritt C, Rasoloson D, Ko D, Seydoux G. Curr Biol. 2008 Oct 14;18(19):1476-82. doi: 10.1016/j.cub.2008.08.013. Epub 2008 Sep 25. PubMed 18818082.
Backbone
  Vector backbone: pDONRP2RP3
  Backbone size w/o insert (bp): 2641
  Vector type: Worm Expression
Growth in bacteria
  Bacterial resistance: Kanamycin, 50 μg/mL
  Growth temperature: 37°C
  Growth strain: DH5alpha
  Growth instructions: DH5alpha
  Copy number: Unknown
Gene/Insert
  Gene/Insert name: spn-4 3'utr in pDONRP2RP3
  Species: C. elegans (nematode)
  Insert size (bp): 502
  GenBank ID: NM_072316
  Entrez Gene: spn-4 (a.k.a. CELE_ZC404.8)
  Cloning method: Gateway Cloning; 5′ cloning site attP2R (destroyed during cloning); 3′ cloning site attP3 (destroyed during cloning)
  Sequencing primers: 5′ M13Forward
Terms and licenses: Academic/Nonprofit Terms; Industry Terms: Not Available to Industry
How to cite: pCM5.50 was a gift from Geraldine Seydoux (Addgene plasmid # 19383 ; http://n2t.net/addgene:19383 ; RRID:Addgene_19383)
