[The description below was written by a language model from this plasmid's Addgene catalogue record and pLannotate feature annotations shown in this document.]
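Description:
pCM5.50 is a Gateway entry clone built in the pDONRP2RP3 donor backbone, carrying the 3′ untranslated region of the C. elegans gene spn-4. The roughly 500 bp insert was introduced by a BP recombination reaction that consumed the donor's attP2R and attP3 sites, so the UTR fragment now sits between the recombination sites used for the third (3′) position in multisite Gateway assembly. The automated annotation is consistent with this layout. It finds an attR2 site on one side of the insert region, and on the other side an attB3 core overlapping an attL-type fragment. That fragment is labelled attL1 by the software but most plausibly represents the attL3 site expected in this kind of entry clone. The 3,141 nt sequence record matches the sum of the stated backbone and insert sizes.

The plasmid is maintained in E. coli through a high-copy ColE1/pUC-type origin and selected with kanamycin via the aph(3′)-Ia resistance gene. rrnB T1 and T2 terminators lie upstream of the cloning region and insulate it from read-through transcription. A T7 promoter and small lacI and lacZα remnants are backbone features with no role in the payload. Although catalogued as a worm expression vector, the construct contains no promoter or coding sequence for expression in nematodes. It serves as a modular part to be combined by LR recombination with a promoter entry clone, a reporter or gene entry clone and a destination vector. The resulting transgenes place a reporter under control of the spn-4 3′ UTR. The associated work used such fusions to test how 3′ UTRs govern gene expression patterns in the C. elegans germline.
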