Features (pLannotate 1.2.2; 10 found; start..end, strand, type, name):
    121..213     +  CDS            lacI (fragment): lac repressor; lacI; The lac repressor binds to the lac operator to inhibit transcription in E. coli. This inhibition can be relieved by adding lactose or isopropyl-β-D-thiogalactopyranoside (IPTG).
    268..295     -  terminator     rrnB T2 terminator: transcription terminator T2 from the E. coli rrnB gene
    427..470     +  terminator     rrnB T1 terminator: Escherichia coli rrnB; transcription terminator T1 from the E. coli rrnB gene
    517..553     -  CDS            lacZα (fragment): LacZα fragment of β-galactosidase; lacZ fragment
    624..747     -  protein_bind   attR2: mutant version of attR; recombination site for the Gateway® LR reaction LR Clonase™
   1250..1270    -  protein_bind   attB3: mutant version of attB; core recombination site for the Gateway® BP reaction BP Clonase™
   1261..1346    -  protein_bind   attL1 (fragment): mutant version of attL; recombination site for the Gateway® LR reaction LR Clonase™
   1383..1401    -  promoter       T7 promoter: promoter for bacteriophage T7 RNA polymerase
   1535..2344    +  CDS            KanR: aminoglycoside phosphotransferase; aph(3')-Ia; confers resistance to kanamycin in bacteria or G418 (Geneticin®) in eukaryotes
   2491..3079    +  rep_origin     ori: high-copy-number ColE1/pMB1/pBR322/pUC origin of replication
>Addgene plasmid #19383 | pCM5.50 | depositor full sequence | sequence record 9036 | Author sequence
CTTTCCTGCGTTATCCCCTGATTCTGTGGATAACCGTATTACCGCCTTTGAGTGAGCTGATACCGCTCGC
CGCAGCCGAACGACCGAGCGCAGCGAGTCAGTGAGCGAGGAAGCGGAAGAGCGCCCAATACGCAAACCGC
CTCTCCCCGCGCGTTGGCCGATTCATTAATGCAGCTGGCACGACAGGTTTCCCGACTGGAAAGCGGGCAG
TGAGCGCAACGCAATTAATACGCGTACCGCTAGCCAGGAAGAGTTTGTAGAAACGCAAAAAGGCCATCCG
TCAGGATGGCCTTCTGCTTAGTTTGATGCCTGGCAGTTTATGGCGGGCGTCCTGCCCGCCACCCTCCGGG
CCGTTGCTTCACAACGTTCAAATCCGCTCCCGGCGGATTTGTCCTACTCAGGAGAGCGTTCACCGACAAA
CAACAGATAAAACGAAAGGCCCAGTCTTCCGACTGAGCCTTTCGTTTTATTTGATGCCTGGCAGTTCCCT
ACTCTCGCGTTAACGCTAGCATGGATGTTTTCCCAGTCACGACGTTGTAAAACGACGGCCAGTCTTAAGC
TCGGGCCCTGCAGCTCTAGAGCTCGAATTCTACAGGTCACTAATACCATCTAAGTAGTTGATTCATAGTG
ACTGCATATGTTGTGTTTTACAGTATTATGTAGTCTGTTTTTTATGCAAAATCTAATTTAATATATTGAT
ATTTATATCATTTTACGTTTCTCGTTCAACTTTCTTGTACAAAGTGGGATAATCAGTTCAACTGATACGC
CCATTTTATTTCTACTAACTGCGTGTTTTGCATTTTATCGAACACCCCTAAACTTTCACTTAACCAAAAA
GCTTTAACAAATTTTTTACGGAATCTTCTTGTACAGCGACACTCGTTGTCCTTGTCAAATGATTCGTTGC
TAGTTTTTCTTCCCTGTAGCTTCTATATCGACCCCCCCGGTGTTATTTTGTAGGAATGCGTTTCAGCATC
TTCCCTATTTTGCCATCTCTCACATACACTCAACATTAGCAATCGGAAAACAGATCTTCTATATTGAAAA
TATACTACCAGTCCGTTTAACCTACCTCGCTTGCTAACATTATTGAATGTGCCCACGTATTGTATTTTCT
GAGCATCTTTCTGTTTTTTTTGTATTTTATAGACGCTGTGTTCGCCAGTTATTTTTGCATTCCTGTATTG
CTCGAAGTCAAATGAAGTGCTTCGCCATATTCAATTGTTTTATTTTCAAAATCACCCGTCAACTTTATTA
TACAAAGTTGGCATTATAAAAAAGCATTGCTTATCAATTTGTTGCAACGAACAGGTCACTATCAGTCAAA
ATAAAATCATTATTTGGAGCTCCATGGTAGCGTTAACGCGGCCGCGATATCCCCTATAGTGAGTCGTATT
ACATGGTCATAGCTGTTTCCTGGCAGCTCTGGCCCGTGTCTCAAAATCTCTGATGTTACATTGCACAAGA
TAAAAATATATCATCATGAACAATAAAACTGTCTGCTTACATAAACAGTAATACAAGGGGTGTTATGAGC
CATATTCAACGGGAAACGTCGAGGCCGCGATTAAATTCCAACATGGATGCTGATTTATATGGGTATAAAT
GGGCTCGCGATAATGTCGGGCAATCAGGTGCGACAATCTATCGCTTGTATGGGAAGCCCGATGCGCCAGA
GTTGTTTCTGAAACATGGCAAAGGTAGCGTTGCCAATGATGTTACAGATGAGATGGTCAGACTAAACTGG
CTGACGGAATTTATGCCTCTTCCGACCATCAAGCATTTTATCCGTACTCCTGATGATGCATGGTTACTCA
CCACTGCGATCCCCGGAAAAACAGCATTCCAGGTATTAGAAGAATATCCTGATTCAGGTGAAAATATTGT
TGATGCGCTGGCAGTGTTCCTGCGCCGGTTGCATTCGATTCCTGTTTGTAATTGTCCTTTTAACAGCGAT
CGCGTATTTCGTCTCGCTCAGGCGCAATCACGAATGAATAACGGTTTGGTTGATGCGAGTGATTTTGATG
ACGAGCGTAATGGCTGGCCTGTTGAACAAGTCTGGAAAGAAATGCATAAACTTTTGCCATTCTCACCGGA
TTCAGTCGTCACTCATGGTGATTTCTCACTTGATAACCTTATTTTTGACGAGGGGAAATTAATAGGTTGT
ATTGATGTTGGACGAGTCGGAATCGCAGACCGATACCAGGATCTTGCCATCCTATGGAACTGCCTCGGTG
AGTTTTCTCCTTCATTACAGAAACGGCTTTTTCAAAAATATGGTATTGATAATCCTGATATGAATAAATT
GCAGTTTCATTTGATGCTCGATGAGTTTTTCTAATCAGAATTGGTTAATTGGTTGTAACACTGGCAGAGC
ATTACGCTGACTTGACGGGACGGCGCAAGCTCATGACCAAAATCCCTTAACGTGAGTTACGCGTCGTTCC
ACTGAGCGTCAGACCCCGTAGAAAAGATCAAAGGATCTTCTTGAGATCCTTTTTTTCTGCGCGTAATCTG
CTGCTTGCAAACAAAAAAACCACCGCTACCAGCGGTGGTTTGTTTGCCGGATCAAGAGCTACCAACTCTT
TTTCCGAAGGTAACTGGCTTCAGCAGAGCGCAGATACCAAATACTGTCCTTCTAGTGTAGCCGTAGTTAG
GCCACCACTTCAAGAACTCTGTAGCACCGCCTACATACCTCGCTCTGCTAATCCTGTTACCAGTGGCTGC
TGCCAGTGGCGATAAGTCGTGTCTTACCGGGTTGGACTCAAGACGATAGTTACCGGATAAGGCGCAGCGG
TCGGGCTGAACGGGGGGTTCGTGCACACAGCCCAGCTTGGAGCGAACGACCTACACCGAACTGAGATACC
TACAGCGTGAGCATTGAGAAAGCGCCACGCTTCCCGAAGGGAGAAAGGCGGACAGGTATCCGGTAAGCGG
CAGGGTCGGAACAGGAGAGCGCACGAGGGAGCTTCCAGGGGGAAACGCCTGGTATCTTTATAGTCCTGTC
GGGTTTCGCCACCTCTGACTTGAGCGTCGATTTTTGTGATGCTCGTCAGGGGGGCGGAGCCTATGGAAAA
ACGCCAGCAACGCGGCCTTTTTACGGTTCCTGGCCTTTTGCTGGCCTTTTGCTCACATGTT
