>Addgene plasmid #19383 | pCM5.50 | addgene partial sequence | sequence record 25191 | M13Forward
NNNNNNNNNTCTNGAGCTCGNTTCTACAGGTCACTAATACCATCTAAGTAGTTGGTTCATAGTGACTGCA
TATGTTGTGTTTTACAGTATTATGTAGTCTGTTTTTTATGCAAAATCTAATTTAATATATTGATATTTAT
ATCATTTTACGTTTCTCGTTCAACTTTCTTGTACAAAGTGGGATAATCAGTTCAACTGATACGCCCATTT
TATTTCTACTAACTGCGTGTTTTGCATTTTATCGAACACCCCTAAACTTTCACTTAACCAAAAAGCTTTA
ACAAATTTTTTACGGAATCTTCTTGTACAGCGACACTCGTTGTCCTTGTCAAATGATTCGTTGCTAGTTT
TTCTTCCCTGTAGCTTCTATATCGACCCCCCCGGTGTTATTTTGTAGGAATGCGTTTCAGCATCTTCCCT
ATTTTGCCATCTCTCACATACACTCAACATTAGCAATCGGAAAACAGATCTTCTATATTGAAAATATACT
ACCAGTCCGTTTAACCTACCTCGCTTGCTAACATTATTGAATGTGCCCACGTATTGTATTTTCTGAGCAT
CTTTCTGTTTTTTTTGTATTTTATAGACGCTGTGTTCGCCAGTTATTTTTGCATTCCTGTATTGCTCGAA
GTCAAATGAAGTGCTTCGCCATATTCAATTGTTTTATTTTCAAAATCACCCGTNANTTTATNTACAANGT
TGGCATTATAAAAANCATNNTNTNNNTNGTNNANNANNGNNANTATCAGTCAAANTNAAATCNTNNNTNN
NCNCNNGNANCNNNNNNNNNCNANNNCCCNNNNNNNNNNNCNNNNN
